Addgene plasmid #169406: pmCellFree_KA1_Human-ACE2
Purpose: Cell-free/mammalian expression vector for Human ACE2 receptor with N-term eGFP
Depositing lab: Kirill Alexandrov. Depositing organization: Queensland University of Technology.
Backbone
  Vector backbone: pmCellFree_KA1
  Vector type: Cell-free expression vector
Growth in bacteria
  Bacterial resistance: Ampicillin, 100 μg/mL
  Growth temperature: 37°C
  Growth strain: DH5alpha
  Copy number: High Copy
Gene/Insert
  Gene/Insert name: Human ACE2 receptor
  Species: H. sapiens (human)
  Entrez Gene: ACE2 (a.k.a. ACEH)
  Promoter: T7- CMV/CAG
  Tag / fusion protein: His and eGFP (N terminal on insert)
  Cloning method: Gateway Cloning
  Sequencing primers: 5′ NA
Terms and licenses: Academic/Nonprofit Terms; Industry Terms: Not Available to Industry
How to cite: pmCellFree_KA1_Human-ACE2 was a gift from Kirill Alexandrov (Addgene plasmid # 169406 ; http://n2t.net/addgene:169406 ; RRID:Addgene_169406)
