[The description below was written by a language model from this plasmid's Addgene catalogue record and pLannotate feature annotations shown in this document.]
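Description:
pmCellFree_KA1_Human-ACE2 is a 7.7 kb multi-host expression plasmid built on the pmCellFree_KA1 backbone. It is catalogued as a cell-free expression vector that can also be used in mammalian cells, and it produces human ACE2 fused to an N-terminal EGFP. It is maintained in E. coli through a high-copy ColE1/pUC-type origin and selected with ampicillin via the β-lactamase gene.

The expression cassette stacks two promoter systems upstream of the same open reading frame. A CAG-type arrangement (CMV immediate-early enhancer, chicken β-actin promoter and chimeric β-actin/β-globin intron sequence) drives transcription in mammalian cells. A T7 promoter placed just before the coding region allows transcription by T7 RNA polymerase for in vitro coupled transcription–translation. The coding region consists of EGFP followed by ACE2, which was introduced by Gateway cloning. The ACE2 annotation spans about 1.8 kb and is flagged as a fragment, so the insert may not encode the full-length receptor; the record does not specify which portion is present. The catalogue lists the His tag as N-terminal alongside eGFP, whereas the feature table places a polyhistidine sequence immediately downstream of ACE2. The cassette ends with a rabbit β-globin poly(A) signal for mammalian expression and a T7 terminator for phage polymerase transcripts.

Baculovirus recombination regions (lef2/ORF603 and ORF1629) flank the cassette, which would permit transfer into a baculovirus genome, and a single loxP site lies nearby, although the catalogue entry mentions neither use. The EGFP fusion gives a fluorescent readout of ACE2 expression, and the His tag offers a route to affinity capture.
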