Features (pLannotate 1.2.2; 19 found; start..end, strand, type, name):
      4..39      +  CDS            lef2 (fragment): baculovirus late expression factor 2
    181..1008    +  misc_recomb    baculovirus recombination region (lef2/ORF603): contains ORF603 and part of lef2
   1020..1078    +  misc_recomb    baculovirus recombination region (ORF603) (fragment): contains ORF603 and part of lef2
   1140..1443    +  enhancer       CMV enhancer: human cytomegalovirus immediate early enhancer
   1449..1726    +  promoter       chicken β-actin promoter: No description available
   1727..1862    +  intron         hybrid intron (fragment): hybrid between chicken β-actin (CBA) and minute virus of mice (MMV) introns (Gray et al., 2011)
   1951..2081    +  intron         chimeric intron (fragment): chimera between introns from chicken β-actin and rabbit β-globin
   2147..2165    +  promoter       T7 promoter: promoter for bacteriophage T7 RNA polymerase
   2334..3044    +  CDS            EGFP: EGFP is a basic (constitutively fluorescent) green fluorescent protein published in 1996, derived from Aequorea victoria. It is reported to be a rapidly-maturing weak dimer with moderate acid sensitivity.
   3069..4859    +  CDS            ACE2 (fragment): ACE2_HUMAN - Experimental evidence at protein level: Swiss-Prot protein existence level 1. [Isoform 2]: (Microbial infection) Non-functional as a receptor for human coronavirus SARS-CoV-2. From Homo sapiens (Human).
   4887..4904    +  CDS            7xHis (fragment): 6xHis affinity tag
   4916..4984    +  CDS            HBB (fragment): HBB_PONPY - Experimental evidence at transcript level: Swiss-Prot protein existence level 2. Involved in oxygen transport from the lung to the various peripheral tissues. From Pongo pygmaeus (Bornean orangutan).
   5059..5114    +  polyA_signal   β-globin poly(A) signal: rabbit β-globin polyadenylation signal (Gil and Proudfoot, 1987)
   5202..5249    +  terminator     T7 terminator: transcription terminator for bacteriophage T7 RNA polymerase
   5262..5967    +  misc_recomb    baculovirus recombination region (ORF1629): contains part of ORF1629
   5976..6009    +  protein_bind   loxP: Cre-mediated recombination occurs in the 8-bp core sequence (GCATACAT). Cre recombinase
   6177..6764    -  rep_origin     ori: high-copy-number ColE1/pMB1/pBR322/pUC origin of replication
   6777..7637    -  CDS            AmpR: β-lactamase; bla; confers resistance to ampicillin, carbenicillin, and related antibiotics
   7638..7689    -  promoter       AmpR promoter (fragment): bla
>Addgene plasmid #169406 | pmCellFree_KA1_Human-ACE2 | addgene full sequence | sequence record 336179 | Addgene  NGS Results
TCCTGCATCTTTTAATCAAATCCCAAGATGTGTATAAACGCGCCGGTATGTACAGGAAGAGGTTTATACT
AAACTGTTACATTGCAAACGTGGTTTCGTGTGCCAAGTGTGAAAACCGATGTTTAATCAAGGCTCTGACG
CATTTCTACAACCACGACTCCAAGTGTGTGGGTGAAGTCATGCATCTTTTAATCAAATCCCAAGATGTGT
ATAAACCACCAAACTGCCAAAAAATGAAAACTGTCGACAAGCTCTGTCCGTTTGCTGGCAACTGCAAGGG
TCTCAATCCTATTTGTAATTATTGAATAATAAAACAATTATAAATGTCAAATTTGTTTTTTATTAACGAT
ACAAACCAAACGCAACAAGAACATTTGTAGTATTATCTATAATTGAAAACGCGTAGTTATAATCGCTGAG
GTAATATTTAAAATCATTTTCAAATGATTCACAGTTAATTTGCGACAATATAATTTTATTTTCACATAAA
CTAGACGCCTTGTCGTCTTCTTCTTCGTATTCCTTCTCTTTTTCATTTTTCTCTTCATAAAAATTAACAT
AGTTATTATCGTATCCATATATGTATCTATCGTATAGAGTAAATTTTTTGTTGTCATAAATATATATGTC
TTTTTTAATGGGGTGTATAGTACCGCTGCGCATAGTTTTTCTGTAATTTACAACAGTGCTATTTTCTGGT
AGTTCTTCGGAGTGTGTTGCTTTAATTATTAAATTTATATAATCAATGAATTTGGGATCGTCGGTTTTGT
ACAATATGTTGCCGGCATAGTACGCAGCTTCTTCTAGTTCAATTACACCATTTTTTAGCAGCACCGGATT
AACATAACTTTCCAAAATGTTGTACGAACCGTTAAACAAAAACAGTTCACCTCCCTTTTCTATACTATTG
TCTGCGAGCAGTTGTTTGTTGTTAAAAATAACAGCCATTGTAATGAGACGCACAAACTAATATCACAAAC
TGGAAATGTCTATCAATATATAGTTGCTGATGGCCGGCCGTAATGAGACGCACAAACTAATATCACAAAC
TGGAAATGTCTATCAATATATAGTTGCTCTAGTTATTAATAGTAATCAATTACGGGGTCATTAGTTCATA
GCCCATATATGGAGTTCCGCGTTACATAACTTACGGTAAATGGCCCGCCTGGCTGACCGCCCAACGACCC
CCGCCCATTGACGTCAATAATGACGTATGTTCCCATAGTAACGCCAATAGGGACTTTCCATTGACGTCAA
TGGGTGGAGTATTTACGGTAAACTGCCCACTTGGCAGTACATCAAGTGTATCATATGCCAAGTACGCCCC
CTATTGACGTCAATGACGGTAAATGGCCCGCCTGGCATTATGCCCAGTACATGACCTTATGGGACTTTCC
TACTTGGCAGTACATCTACGTATTAGTCATCGCTATTACCATGCATGGTCGAGGTGAGCCCCACGTTCTG
CTTCACTCTCCCCATCTCCCCCCCCTCCCCACCCCCAATTTTGTATTTATTTATTTTTTAATTATTTTGT
GCAGCGATGGGGGCGGGGGGGGGGGGGGGGCGCGCGCCGGGGGGGGGGGGGGGGGGSGGGGGGSGGGGSG
GGGSGRGGCGGAGAGGTGCGGCGGCAGCCAATCAGAGCGGCGCGCTCCGAAAGTTTCCTTTTATGGCGAG
GCGGCGGCGGCGGCGGCCCTATAAAAAGCGAAGCGCGCGGCGGGCGGGAGTCGCTGCGCGCTGCCTTCGC
CCCGTGCCCCGCTCCGCCGCCGCCTCGCGCCGCCCGCCCCGGCTCTGACTGACCGCGTTACTCCCACAGG
TGAGCGGGCGGGACGGCCCTTCTCCTTCGGGCTGTAATTAGCGCTTGGTTTAATGACGGCTTGTTTCTTT
TCTGTGGCTGCGTGAAAGCCTTGAGGGGCTCCGGGAGGGCCCTTTGTGCGGGGGGAGCGGCTCGGGGCTG
TCCGCGGGGGGACGGCTGCCTTCGGGGGGGACGGGGCAGGGCGGGGTTCGGCTTCTGGCGTGTGACCGGC
GGCTCTAGAGCCTCTGCTAACCATGTTCATGCCTTCTTCTTTTTCCTACAGCTCCTGGGCAACGTGCTGG
TTATTGTGCTGTCTCATCATTTTGGCAAAGAATTGGATCGGACGTCTAATACGACTCACTATAGGGACAT
CTTAAGTTTATTTTATTTTATTTTATTTTATTTTATTTTATTTTATTTTATTTTATTTTATTTAACCATG
ACAGTAATGTATAAAGTCTGTAAAGACATTAAACACGTAAGTGAAACCATGGGCACCTCTGGTCACCACC
ATCACCACCATCACCACGGCACAAGCAAGGGCGAGGAGCTGTTCACCGGGGTGGTGCCCATCCTGGTCGA
GTTGGACGGCGACGTAAACGGCCACAAGTTCAGCGTGTCCGGCGAGGGCGAGGGCGATGCCACCTACGGC
AAGCTGACCCTGAAGTTCATCTGCACCACCGGCAAGCTGCCCGTGCCCTGGCCCACCCTCGTGACCACCC
TGACCTACGGCGTGCAGTGCTTCAGCCGCTACCCCGACCACATGAAGCAGCACGACTTCTTCAAGTCCGC
CATGCCCGAAGGCTACGTCCAGGAGCGCACCATCTTCTTCAAGGACGACGGCAACTACAAGACCCGCGCC
GAGGTGAAGTTCGAGGGCGACACCCTGGTGAACCGCATCGAGCTGAAGGGCATCGACTTCAAGGAGGACG
GCAACATCCTGGGGCACAAGCTGGAGTACAACTACAACAGCCACAACGTCTATATCATGGCCGACAAGCA
GAAGAACGGCATCAAGGTGAACTTCAAGATCCGCCACAACATCGAGGACGGCAGCGTGCAGCTCGCCGAC
CACTACCAGCAGAACACCCCCATCGGCGACGGCCCCGTGCTGCTGCCCGACAACCACTACCTGAGCACCC
AGTCCGCCCTGAGCAAAGACCCCAACGAGAAGCGCGATCACATGGTCCTGCTGGAGTTCGTGACCGCCGC
CGGGATCACTCTCGGCATGGACGAGCTATACAAGCTGGAGGTGCTCTTCCAGGGTCCGAGCACAATTGAG
GAACAGGCGAAAACATTCCTGGATAAATTTAATCATGAAGCAGAGGACTTGTTCTACCAATCTAGCTTGG
CGTCATGGAATTACAATACCAATATCACGGAGGAAAACGTGCAAAATATGAATAACGCGGGAGACAAATG
GTCAGCGTTTCTAAAAGAACAGAGTACACTTGCTCAGATGTATCCACTTCAGGAGATTCAAAACTTAACG
GTGAAGCTGCAACTGCAAGCTCTTCAACAAAACGGGAGCTCTGTTCTGTCCGAGGATAAGTCTAAGAGGC
TAAACACTATTTTGAACACAATGTCCACTATTTATTCCACAGGAAAGGTCTGTAACCCCGACAATCCTCA
AGAGTGTCTGCTTCTAGAACCTGGCTTGAACGAAATAATGGCTAATTCACTGGATTATAACGAGCGTCTT
TGGGCTTGGGAGTCCTGGAGAAGTGAAGTTGGTAAGCAGCTACGTCCTTTATACGAAGAATACGTGGTGT
TAAAAAATGAGATGGCAAGAGCCAATCACTACGAGGACTACGGCGACTATTGGCGTGGAGATTACGAGGT
CAACGGTGTAGATGGTTATGACTACTCCAGAGGCCAATTAATAGAAGATGTTGAGCACACGTTCGAAGAA
ATCAAGCCCTTGTATGAACACCTACACGCCTACGTTAGGGCCAAGTTAATGAATGCGTATCCTAGCTATA
TAAGCCCGATAGGATGCTTGCCCGCACACTTGCTTGGCGACATGTGGGGCCGTTTCTGGACGAACCTATA
CTCCTTAACAGTACCGTTCGGTCAGAAACCTAATATTGATGTGACAGACGCAATGGTCGATCAGGCGTGG
GACGCCCAAAGGATTTTCAAGGAAGCGGAGAAATTCTTTGTCTCAGTGGGACTACCTAACATGACACAAG
GATTCTGGGAGAACAGCATGCTGACTGACCCAGGCAACGTCCAGAAGGCAGTATGTCATCCCACGGCGTG
GGACTTGGGTAAGGGGGATTTTAGAATACTAATGTGCACCAAGGTGACAATGGACGATTTTTTGACGGCA
CACCACGAGATGGGTCATATTCAGTACGACATGGCATACGCGGCACAACCGTTTTTGTTGAGGAATGGGG
CTAACGAGGGCTTTCACGAAGCCGTTGGCGAGATAATGTCTTTATCTGCGGCTACGCCTAAGCATTTAAA
ATCCATAGGACTACTGAGCCCCGATTTTCAGGAGGATAATGAAACGGAGATTAATTTTCTATTGAAACAA
GCTCTAACTATTGTTGGAACGTTACCGTTTACATATATGCTAGAGAAGTGGAGATGGATGGTTTTCAAGG
GCGAGATACCTAAAGACCAATGGATGAAAAAGTGGTGGGAGATGAAGCGTGAAATCGTAGGAGTTGTTGA
GCCAGTCCCTCACGATGAGACTTATTGTGACCCTGCAAGTTTGTTCCACGTATCAAATGATTATTCATTC
ATTAGGTACTACACGAGGACGCTATACCAGTTCCAATTCCAAGAAGCACTTTGCCAGGCGGCTAAACATG
AGGGACCCTTGCACAAGTGCGATATAAGCAACTCAACAGAGGCCGGACAAAAATTATTCAACATGTTGCG
TCTAGGTAAATCCGAACCTTGGACCCTTGCGCTTGAAAATGTCGTGGGCGCGAAGAACATGAATGTGCGT
CCTCTGCTAAACTATTTCGAGCCCCTTTTTACCTGGCTTAAGGATCAGAATAAGAACAGTTTCGTCGGAT
GGAGTACCGACTGGTCCCCATACGCCGATTAAGCCAGCTTTCTAGACCAGTTTAAACATCACCATCACCA
TCACTAAGTGATTAACCTCAGGTGCAGGCTGCCTATCAGAAGGTGGTGGCTGGTGTGGCCAATGCCCTGG
CTCACAAATACCACTGAGATCGATCTTTTTCCCTCTGCCAAAAATTATGGGGACATCATGAAGCCCCTTG
AGCATCTGACTTCTGGCTAATAAAGGAAATTTATTTTCATTGCAATAGTGTGTTGGAATTTTTTGTGTCT
CTCACTCGGAAGGACATATGGGAGGGCAAATCATTTAAAACATCAGAATGAGTATTTGGTTTAGAGTTTG
GCAACATATGCCCATATGTAACTAGCATAACCCCTTGGGGCCTCTAAACGGGTCTTGAGGGGTTTTTTGC
TGAAAGCATGCGGAGGAAATTCTCCTTGAAGTTTCCCTGGTGTTCAAAGTAAAGGAGTTTGCACCAGACG
CACCTCTGTTCACTGGTCCGGCGTATTAAAACACGATACATTGTTATTAGTACATTTATTAAGCGCTAGA
TTCTGTGCGTTGTTGATTTACAGACAATTGTTGTACGTATTTTAATAATTCATTAAATTTATAATCTTTA
GGGTGGTATGTTAGAGCGAAAATCAAATGATTTTCAGCGTCTTTATATCTGAATTTAAATATTAAATCCT
CAATAGATTTGTAAAATAGGTTTCGATTAGTTTCAAACAAGGGTTGTTTTTCCGAACCGATGGCTGGACT
ATCTAATGGATTTTCGCTCAACGCCACAAAACTTGCCAAATCTTGTAGCAGCAATCTAGCTTTGTCGATA
TTCGTTTGTGTTTTGTTTTGTAATAAAGGTTCGACGTCGTTCAAAATATTATGCGCTTTTGTATTTCTTT
CATCACTGTCGTTAGTGTACAATTGACTCGACGTAAACACGTTAAATAGAGCTTGGACATATTTAACATC
GGGCGTGTTAGCTTTATTAGGCCGATTATCGTCGTCGTCCCAACCCTCGTCGTTAGAAGTTGCTTCCGAA
GACGATTTTGCCATAGCCACACGACGCCTATTAATTGTGTCGGCTAACACGTCCGCGATCAAATTTGTAG
TTGAGCTTTTTGGAATTGCGATCGCATAACTTCGTATAGCATACATTATACGAAGTTATAAGCTCGGAAC
GCTGCGCTCGGTCGTTCGGCTGCGGCGAGCGGTATCAGCTCACTCAAAGGCGGTAATACGGTTATCCACA
GAATCAGGGGATAACGCAGGAAAGAACATGTGAGCAAAAGGCCAGCAAAAGGCCAGGAACCGTAAAAAGG
CCGCGTTGCTGGCGTTTTTCCATAGGCTCCGCCCCCTGACGAGCATCACAAAAATCGACGCTCAAGTCAG
AGGTGGCGAAACCCGACAGGACTATAAAGATACCAGGCGTTTCCCCCTGGAAGCTCCCTCGTGCGCTCTC
CTGTTCCGACCCTGCCGCTTACCGGATACCTGTCCGCCTTTCTCCCTTCGGGAAGCGTGGCGCTTTCTCA
TAGCTCACGCTGTAGGTATCTCAGTTCGGTGTAGGTCGTTCGCTCCAAGCTGGGCTGTGTGCACGAACCC
CCCGTTCAGCCCGACCGCTGCGCCTTATCCGGTAACTATCGTCTTGAGTCCAACCCGGTAAGACACGACT
TATCGCCACTGGCAGCAGCCACTGGTAACAGGATTAGCAGAGCGAGGTATGTAGGCGGTGCTACAGAGTT
CTTGAAGTGGTGGCCTAACTACGGCTACACTAGAAGAACAGTATTTGGTATCTGCGCTCTGCTGAAGCCA
GTTACCTTCGGAAAAAGAGTTGGTAGCTCTTGATCCGGCAAACAAACCACCGCTGGTAGCGGTGGTTTTT
TTGTTTGCAAGCAGCAGATTACGCGCAGAAAAAAAGGATCTCAAGAAGATCCTTTGTTACCAATGCTTAA
TCAGTGAGGCACCTATCTCAGCGATCTGTCTATTTCGTTCATCCATAGTTGCCTGACTCCCCGTCGTGTA
GATAACTACGATACGGGAGGGCTTACCATCTGGCCCCAGTGCTGCAATGATACCGCGAGACCCACGCTCA
CCGGCTCCAGATTTATCAGCAATAAACCAGCCAGCCGGAAGGGCCGAGCGCAGAAGTGGTCCTGCAACTT
TATCCGCCTCCATCCAGTCTATTAATTGTTGCCGGGAAGCTAGAGTAAGTAGTTCGCCAGTTAATAGTTT
GCGCAACGTTGTTGCCATTGCTACAGGCATCGTGGTGTCACGCTCGTCGTTTGGTATGGCTTCATTCAGC
TCCGGTTCCCAACGATCAAGGCGAGTTACATGATCCCCCATGTTGTGCAAAAAAGCGGTTAGCTCCTTCG
GTCCTCCGATCGTTGTCAGAAGTAAGTTGGCCGCAGTGTTATCACTCATGGTTATGGCAGCACTGCATAA
TTCTCTTACTGTCATGCCATCCGTAAGATGCTTTTCTGTGACTGGTGAGTACTCAACCAAGTCATTCTGA
GAATAGTGTATGCGGCGACCGAGTTGCTCTTGCCCGGCGTCAATACGGGATAATACCGCGCCACATAGCA
GAACTTTAAAAGTGCTCATCATTGGAAAACGTTCTTCGGGGCGAAAACTCTCAAGGATCTTACCGCTGTT
GAGATCCAGTTCGATGTAACCCACTCGTGCACCCAACTGATCTTCAGCATCTTTTACTTTCACCAGCGTT
TCTGGGTGAGCAAAAACAGGAAGGCAAAATGCCGCAAAAAAGGGAATAAGGGCGACACGGAAATGTTGAA
TACTCATACTCTTCCTTTTTCAATATTATTGAAGCATTTATCAGGGTTATTGTCTCATGTCCGCGCGTT
